Addgene plasmid #205241: ePPEplus
Purpose: For plant prime editing in wheat plants or monocotyledons protoplasts
Depositing lab: Zong Yuan. Depositing organization: China Agricultural University. Publication: Efficient and versatile multiplex prime editing in hexaploid wheat. Ni P, Zhao Y, Zhou X, Liu Z, Huang Z, Ni Z, Sun Q, Zong Y. Genome Biol. 2023 Jun 29;24(1):156. doi: 10.1186/s13059-023-02990-1. PubMed 37386475.
Backbone
  Vector backbone: pJIT163
  Vector type: Plant Expression, CRISPR
Growth in bacteria
  Bacterial resistance: Ampicillin, 100 μg/mL
  Growth temperature: 37°C
  Growth strain: DH5alpha
  Copy number: High Copy
Gene/Insert
  Gene/Insert name: c-myc NLS-bpNLS-nCas9-NC-MLV-vbpNLS-SV40NLS (alt name: nCas9-NC-MLV)
  Species: Synthetic; ; SpCas9 is from Streptococcus pyogenes; MMLV_RT is from the Moloney murine leukemia virus
  Insert size (bp): 6180
  Mutation: Detailed in manuscript
  Cloning method: Gibson Cloning
  Sequencing primers: 5′ bpNLS-1F; 3′ M13R
Terms and licenses: Academic/Nonprofit Terms; Industry Terms: Not Available to Industry
How to cite: ePPEplus was a gift from Zong Yuan (Addgene plasmid # 205241 ; http://n2t.net/addgene:205241 ; RRID:Addgene_205241)
