[The description below was written by a language model from this plasmid's Addgene catalogue record and pLannotate feature annotations shown in this document.]
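Description:
ePPEplus is a plant expression and CRISPR plasmid built on the pJIT163 backbone that supplies the protein component of a prime editor for wheat and for monocot protoplasts. It is a non-viral plasmid of about 11.1 kb that is maintained in E. coli at high copy through a ColE1/pUC-type origin and selected with ampicillin via the β-lactamase gene and its own promoter. Remnants of a lac promoter/operator region, a CAP binding site and a lacI fragment are backbone leftovers with no evident role in the plant cassette. No plant selectable marker or T-DNA borders are annotated, which fits direct delivery rather than Agrobacterium-mediated transfer, although the record does not state the delivery method.

The payload is a roughly 6.2 kb synthetic fusion described as c-myc NLS-bpNLS-nCas9-NC-MLV-vbpNLS-SV40NLS. It is driven by the maize polyubiquitin (Ubi) promoter, a strong constitutive promoter commonly used in cereals, and terminated by the cauliflower mosaic virus polyadenylation signal. The annotated Streptococcus pyogenes Cas9 coding region is the nickase. The downstream feature labelled as a gag-pol fragment corresponds to the Moloney murine leukemia virus portion, namely the reverse transcriptase, and probably also the element named NC, presumably the viral nucleocapsid. The integrase text in that annotation comes from the generic polyprotein database entry. Multiple nuclear localization signals flank the fusion at both ends. The specific mutations are recorded only as detailed in the associated publication.

In prime editing, the nickase cuts one DNA strand and the reverse transcriptase copies the edit from a pegRNA. No guide RNA cassette is annotated, so the pegRNA must come from a separate construct.
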