Features (pLannotate 1.2.2; 11 found; start..end, strand, type, name):
     13..1999    +  promoter       Ubi promoter: maize polyubiquitin gene promoter
   2096..6196    +  CDS            cas9: CAS9_STRP1 - Also known as csn1 From Streptococcus pyogenes serotype M1.
   6257..8089    +  CDS            gag-pol (fragment): POL_MLVMS - Experimental evidence at protein level: Swiss-Prot protein existence level 1. [Integrase]: Catalyzes viral DNA integration into the host chromosome, by performing a series of DNA cutting and joining reactions. This enzyme activity takes place after virion entry into a cell and reverse transcription of the RNA genome in dsDNA. The first step in the integration process is 3' processing. This step requires a complex comprising the viral genome, matrix protein and integrase. This complex is called the pre-integration complex (PIC). The integrase protein removes 2 nucleotides from each
   8245..8421    +  polyA_signal   CaMV poly(A) signal: cauliflower mosaic virus polyadenylation signal
   8997..9019    -  protein_bind   lac operator (fragment): The lac repressor binds to the lac operator to inhibit transcription in E. coli. This inhibition can be relieved by adding lactose or isopropyl-β-D-thiogalactopyranoside (IPTG). lac repressor encoded by lacI
   9023..9053    -  promoter       lac promoter: promoter for the E. coli lac operon
   9068..9089    -  protein_bind   CAP binding site: CAP binding activates transcription in the presence of cAMP. E. coli catabolite activator protein
   9102..9194    -  CDS            lacI (fragment): lac repressor; lacI; The lac repressor binds to the lac operator to inhibit transcription in E. coli. This inhibition can be relieved by adding lactose or isopropyl-β-D-thiogalactopyranoside (IPTG).
   9377..9965    -  rep_origin     ori: high-copy-number ColE1/pMB1/pBR322/pUC origin of replication
  10136..10996   -  CDS            AmpR: β-lactamase; bla; confers resistance to ampicillin, carbenicillin, and related antibiotics
  10997..11101   -  promoter       AmpR promoter: bla
>Addgene plasmid #205241 | ePPEplus | addgene full sequence | sequence record 408831 | Addgene NGS Result
GAGCTCGGTACCTGACCCGGTCGTGCCCCTCTCTAGAGATAATGAGCATTGCATGTCTAAGTTATAAAAA
ATTACCACATATTTTTTTTGTCACACTTGTTTGAAGTGCAGTTTATCTATCTTTATACATATATTTAAAC
TTTACTCTACGAATAATATAATCTATAGTACTACAATAATATCAGTGTTTTAGAGAATCATATAAATGAA
CAGTTAGACATGGTCTAAAGGACAATTGAGTATTTTGACAACAGGACTCTACAGTTTTATCTTTTTAGTG
TGCATGTGTTCTCCTTTTTTTTTGCAAATAGCTTCACCTATATAATACTTCATCCATTTTATTAGTACAT
CCATTTAGGGTTTAGGGTTAATGGTTTTTATAGACTAATTTTTTTAGTACATCTATTTTATTCTATTTTA
GCCTCTAAATTAAGAAAACTAAAACTCTATTTTAGTTTTTTTATTTAATAATTTAGATATAAAATAGAAT
AAAATAAAGTGACTAAAAATTAAACAAATACCCTTTAAGAAATTAAAAAAACTAAGGAAACATTTTTCTT
GTTTCGAGTAGATAATGCCAGCCTGTTAAACGCCGTCGACGAGTCTAACGGACACCAACCAGCGAACCAG
CAGCGTCGCGTCGGGCCAAGCGAAGCAGACGGCACGGCATCTCTGTCGCTGCCTCTGGACCCCTCTCGAT
CGAGAGTTCCGCTCCACCGTTGGACTTGCTCCGCTGTCGGCATCCAGAAATTGCGTGGCGGAGCGGCAGA
CGTGAGCCGGCACGGCAGGCGGCCTCCTCCTCCTCTCACGGCACCGGCAGCTACGGGGGATTCCTTTCCC
ACCGCTCCTTCGCTTTCCCTTCCTCGCCCGCCGTAATAAATAGACACCCCCTCCACACCCTCTTTCCCCA
ACCTCGTGTTGTTCGGAGCGCACACACACACAACCAGATCTCCCCCAAATCCACCCGTCGGCACCTCCGC
TTCAAGGTACGCCGCTCGTCCTCCCCCCCCCCCCCTCTCTACCTTCTCTAGATCGGCGTTCCGGTCCATG
GTTAGGGCCCGGTAGTTCTACTTCTGTTCATGTTTGTGTTAGATCCGTGTTTGTGTTAGATCCGTGCTGC
TAGCGTTCGTACACGGATGCGACCTGTACGTCAGACACGTTCTGATTGCTAACTTGCCAGTGTTTCTCTT
TGGGGAATCCTGGGATGGCTCTAGCCGTTCCGCAGACGGGATCGATTTCATGATTTTTTTTGTTTCGTTG
CATAGGGTTTGGTTTGCCCTTTTCCTTTATTTCAATATATGCCGTGCACTTGTTTGTCGGGTCATCTTTT
CATGCTTTTTTTTGTCTTGGTTGTGATGATGTGGTCTGGTTGGGCGGTCGTTCTAGATCGGAGTAGAATT
AATTCTGTTTCAAACTACCTGGTGGATTTATTAATTTTGGATCTGTATGTGTGTGCCATACATATTCATA
GTTACGAATTGAAGATGATGGATGGAAATATCGATCTAGGATAGGTATACATGTTGATGCGGGTTTTACT
GATGCATATACAGAGATGCTTTTTGTTCGCTTGGTTGTGATGATGTGGTGTGGTTGGGCGGTCGTTCATT
CGTTCTAGATCGGAGTAGAATACTGTTTCAAACTACCTGGTGTATTTATTAATTTTGGAACTGTATGTGT
GTGTCATACATCTTCATAGTTACGAGTTTAAGATGGATGGAAATATCGATCTAGGATAGGTATACATGTT
GATGTGGGTTTTACTGATGCATATACATGATGGCATATGCAGCATCTATTCATATGCTCTAACCTTGAGT
ACCTATCTATTATAATAAACAAGTATGTTTTATAATTATTTTGATCTTGATATACTTGGATGATGGCATA
TGCAGCAGCTATATGTGGATTTTTTTAGCCCTGCCTTCATACGCTATTTATTTGCTTGGTACTGTTTCTT
TTGTCGATGCTCACCCTGTTGTTTGGTGTTACTTCTGCAAAGCTTATGCCAGCCGCCAAGCGCGTCAAGC
TGGACGGCGGAAAGCGCACCGCCGACGGATCCGAGTTCGAGAGCCCTAAGAAAAAGAGAAAAGTGGACAA
GAAGTACTCGATCGGCCTCGATATTGGGACTAACTCTGTTGGCTGGGCCGTGATCACCGACGAGTACAAG
GTGCCCTCAAAGAAGTTCAAGGTCCTGGGCAACACCGATCGGCATTCCATCAAGAAGAATCTCATTGGCG
CTCTCCTGTTCGACAGCGGCGAGACGGCTGAGGCTACGCGGCTCAAGCGCACCGCCCGCAGGCGGTACAC
GCGCAGGAAGAATCGCATCTGCTACCTGCAGGAGATTTTCTCCAACGAGATGGCGAAGGTTGACGATTCT
TTCTTCCACAGGCTGGAGGAGTCATTCCTCGTGGAGGAGGATAAGAAGCACGAGCGGCATCCAATCTTCG
GCAACATTGTCGACGAGGTTGCCTACCACGAGAAGTACCCTACGATCTACCATCTGCGGAAGAAGCTCGT
GGACTCCACAGATAAGGCGGACCTCCGCCTGATCTACCTCGCTCTGGCCCACATGATTAAGTTCAGGGGC
CATTTCCTGATCGAGGGGGATCTCAACCCGGACAATAGCGATGTTGACAAGCTGTTCATCCAGCTCGTGC
AGACGTACAACCAGCTCTTCGAGGAGAACCCCATTAATGCGTCAGGCGTCGACGCGAAGGCTATCCTGTC
CGCTAGGCTCTCGAAGTCTCGGAAGCTCGAGAACCTGATCGCCCAGCTGCCGGGCGAGAAGAAGAACGGC
CTGTTCGGGAATCTCATTGCGCTCAGCCTGGGGCTCACGCCCAACTTCAAGTCGAATTTCGATCTCGCTG
AGGACGCCAAGCTGCAGCTCTCCAAGGACACATACGACGATGACCTGGATAACCTCCTGGCCCAGATCGG
CGATCAGTACGCGGACCTGTTCCTCGCTGCCAAGAATCTGTCGGACGCCATCCTCCTGTCTGATATTCTC
AGGGTGAACACCGAGATTACGAAGGCTCCGCTCTCAGCCTCCATGATCAAGCGCTACGACGAGCACCATC
AGGATCTGACCCTCCTGAAGGCGCTGGTCAGGCAGCAGCTCCCCGAGAAGTACAAGGAGATCTTCTTCGA
TCAGTCGAAGAACGGCTACGCTGGGTACATTGACGGCGGGGCCTCTCAGGAGGAGTTCTACAAGTTCATC
AAGCCGATTCTGGAGAAGATGGACGGCACGGAGGAGCTGCTGGTGAAGCTCAAGCGCGAGGACCTCCTGA
GGAAGCAGCGGACATTCGATAACGGCAGCATCCCACACCAGATTCATCTCGGGGAGCTGCACGCTATCCT
GAGGAGGCAGGAGGACTTCTACCCTTTCCTCAAGGATAACCGCGAGAAGATCGAGAAGATTCTGACTTTC
AGGATCCCGTACTACGTCGGCCCACTCGCTAGGGGCAACTCCCGCTTCGCTTGGATGACCCGCAAGTCAG
AGGAGACGATCACGCCGTGGAACTTCGAGGAGGTGGTCGACAAGGGCGCTAGCGCTCAGTCGTTCATCGA
GAGGATGACGAATTTCGACAAGAACCTGCCAAATGAGAAGGTGCTCCCTAAGCACTCGCTCCTGTACGAG
TACTTCACAGTCTACAACGAGCTGACTAAGGTGAAGTATGTGACCGAGGGCATGAGGAAGCCGGCTTTCC
TGTCTGGGGAGCAGAAGAAGGCCATCGTGGACCTCCTGTTCAAGACCAACCGGAAGGTCACGGTTAAGCA
GCTCAAGGAGGACTACTTCAAGAAGATTGAGTGCTTCGATTCGGTCGAGATCTCTGGCGTTGAGGACCGC
TTCAACGCCTCCCTGGGGACCTACCACGATCTCCTGAAGATCATTAAGGATAAGGACTTCCTGGACAACG
AGGAGAATGAGGATATCCTCGAGGACATTGTGCTGACACTCACTCTGTTCGAGGACCGGGAGATGATCGA
GGAGCGCCTGAAGACTTACGCCCATCTCTTCGATGACAAGGTCATGAAGCAGCTCAAGAGGAGGAGGTAC
ACCGGCTGGGGGAGGCTGAGCAGGAAGCTCATCAACGGCATTCGGGACAAGCAGTCCGGGAAGACGATCC
TCGACTTCCTGAAGAGCGATGGCTTCGCGAACCGCAATTTCATGCAGCTGATTCACGATGACAGCCTCAC
ATTCAAGGAGGATATCCAGAAGGCTCAGGTGAGCGGCCAGGGGGACTCGCTGCACGAGCATATCGCGAAC
CTCGCTGGCTCGCCAGCTATCAAGAAGGGGATTCTGCAGACCGTGAAGGTTGTGGACGAGCTGGTGAAGG
TCATGGGCAGGCACAAGCCTGAGAACATCGTCATTGAGATGGCCCGGGAGAATCAGACCACGCAGAAGGG
CCAGAAGAACTCACGCGAGAGGATGAAGAGGATCGAGGAGGGCATTAAGGAGCTGGGGTCCCAGATCCTC
AAGGAGCACCCGGTGGAGAACACGCAGCTGCAGAATGAGAAGCTCTACCTGTACTACCTCCAGAATGGCC
GCGATATGTATGTGGACCAGGAGCTGGATATTAACAGGCTCAGCGATTACGACGTCGATGCCATCGTTCC
ACAGTCATTCCTGAAGGATGACTCCATTGACAACAAGGTCCTCACCAGGTCGGACAAGAACCGGGGCAAG
TCTGATAATGTTCCTTCAGAGGAGGTCGTTAAGAAGATGAAGAACTACTGGCGCCAGCTCCTGAATGCCA
AGCTGATCACGCAGCGGAAGTTCGATAACCTCACAAAGGCTGAGAGGGGCGGGCTCTCTGAGCTGGACAA
GGCGGGCTTCATCAAGAGGCAGCTGGTCGAGACACGGCAGATCACTAAGCACGTTGCGCAGATTCTCGAC
TCACGGATGAACACTAAGTACGATGAGAATGACAAGCTGATCCGCGAGGTGAAGGTCATCACCCTGAAGT
CAAAGCTCGTCTCCGACTTCAGGAAGGATTTCCAGTTCTACAAGGTTCGGGAGATCAACAATTACCACCA
TGCCCATGACGCGTACCTGAACGCGGTGGTCGGCACAGCTCTGATCAAGAAGTACCCAAAGCTCGAGAGC
GAGTTCGTGTACGGGGACTACAAGGTTTACGATGTGAGGAAGATGATCGCCAAGTCGGAGCAGGAGATTG
GCAAGGCTACCGCCAAGTACTTCTTCTACTCTAACATTATGAATTTCTTCAAGACAGAGATCACTCTGGC
CAATGGCGAGATCCGGAAGCGCCCCCTCATCGAGACGAACGGCGAGACGGGGGAGATCGTGTGGGACAAG
GGCAGGGATTTCGCGACCGTCAGGAAGGTTCTCTCCATGCCACAAGTGAATATCGTCAAGAAGACAGAGG
TCCAGACTGGCGGGTTCTCTAAGGAGTCAATTCTGCCTAAGCGGAACAGCGACAAGCTCATCGCCCGCAA
GAAGGACTGGGATCCGAAGAAGTACGGCGGGTTCGACAGCCCCACTGTGGCCTACTCGGTCCTGGTTGTG
GCGAAGGTTGAGAAGGGCAAGTCCAAGAAGCTCAAGAGCGTGAAGGAGCTGCTGGGGATCACGATTATGG
AGCGCTCCAGCTTCGAGAAGAACCCGATCGATTTCCTGGAGGCGAAGGGCTACAAGGAGGTGAAGAAGGA
CCTGATCATTAAGCTCCCCAAGTACTCACTCTTCGAGCTGGAGAACGGCAGGAAGCGGATGCTGGCTTCC
GCTGGCGAGCTGCAGAAGGGGAACGAGCTGGCTCTGCCGTCCAAGTATGTGAACTTCCTCTACCTGGCCT
CCCACTACGAGAAGCTCAAGGGCAGCCCCGAGGACAACGAGCAGAAGCAGCTGTTCGTCGAGCAGCACAA
GCATTACCTCGACGAGATCATTGAGCAGATTTCCGAGTTCTCCAAGCGCGTGATCCTGGCCGACGCGAAT
CTGGATAAGGTCCTCTCCGCGTACAACAAGCACCGCGACAAGCCAATCAGGGAGCAGGCTGAGAATATCA
TTCATCTCTTCACCCTGACGAACCTCGGCGCCCCTGCTGCTTTCAAGTACTTCGACACAACTATCGATCG
CAAGAGGTACACAAGCACTAAGGAGGTCCTGGACGCGACCCTCATCCACCAGTCGATTACCGGCCTCTAC
GAGACGCGCATCGACCTGTCTCAGCTCGGGGGCGACGAATTCTCCGGGAGCGAGACGCCAGGCACCTCCG
AGTCGGCCACCCCAGAATCTGCCACAGTGGTGTCCGGCCAAAAGCAGGACCGCCAGGGCGGAGAACGCAG
AAGGTCCCAGCTCGATAGGGATCAGTGTGCCTACTGCAAGGAGAAGGGCCACTGGGCCAAAGACTGCCCG
AAAAAGCCGCGCGGCCCACGCGGCCCAAGGCCACAAACATCCCTCCTTCCAAAGAAGAAGCGGAAGGTGG
AGCTCAGCGGAGGATCTTCCGGAGGATCTAGCGGCTCCGAGACACCAGGAACATCCGAAAGCGCTACACC
AGAATCTAGCGGAGGCTCTTCCGGAGGATCTAGGCCTACCCTCAACATCGAGGATGAGTATCGCCTCCAC
GAAACCTCCAAAGAACCGGACGTGTCCCTCGGCAGCACATGGCTCAGCGACTTCCCACAAGCGTGGGCCG
AAACCGGCGGCATGGGCCTCGCCGTCCGCCAAGCCCCACTCATTATCCCGCTGAAGGCGACCTCCACACC
GGTGTCCATCAAGCAGTACCCGATGAGCCAAGAGGCGAGGCTCGGGATTAAGCCGCACATTCAGCGCCTC
CTCGATCAAGGCATTCTCGTGCCGTGCCAATCCCCGTGGAATACACCACTCCTCCCGGTCAAAAAGCCGG
GCACCAACGACTATCGCCCGGTCCAAGATCTCCGCGAGGTCAACAAGCGCGTGGAAGACATCCACCCGAC
CGTCCCGAACCCGTATAATCTGCTCTCCGGGCTCCCACCATCCCACCAGTGGTATACAGTGCTGGACCTC
AAAGACGCCTTCTTCTGTCTCCGCCTCCACCCAACAAGCCAGCCGCTCTTCGCCTTCGAGTGGCGCGACC
CGGAGATGGGCATCTCCGGCCAACTGACATGGACACGCCTCCCGCAAGGCTTCAAGAACAGCCCGACACT
CTTCAACGAGGCGCTCCATAGGGACCTCGCGGATTTTCGCATCCAGCATCCGGACCTCATCCTCCTCCAG
TATGCCGATGATCTCCTCCTCGCCGCGACCTCCGAGCTGGATTGTCAACAAGGCACACGCGCGCTCCTCC
AAACACTCGGGAACCTCGGCTATCGCGCGTCCGCGAAAAAGGCCCAAATCTGCCAGAAGCAAGTGAAGTA
CCTCGGGTATCTGCTCAAGGAAGGCCAACGCTGGCTCACCGAAGCGCGCAAAGAAACAGTGATGGGGCAA
CCGACACCGAAAACACCACGCCAGCTGCGCGAGTTTCTCGGCAAAGCCGGCTTCTGTCGCCTCTTCATCC
CGGGCTTTGCCGAGATGGCCGCGCCACTCTACCCACTCACCAAGCCGGGCACACTGTTTAACTGGGGGCC
GGATCAGCAGAAAGCCTACCAAGAGATCAAACAAGCGCTCCTCACCGCCCCAGCGCTCGGGCTCCCAGAT
CTCACAAAGCCGTTCGAGCTGTTCGTCGATGAGAAGCAAGGCTACGCGAAGGGCGTGCTCACACAGAAGC
TCGGCCCGTGGAGGAGGCCAGTGGCCTATCTCTCCAAAAAACTCGATCCAGTGGCCGCCGGCTGGCCACC
GTGTCTGCGCATGGTCGCCGCGATTGCCGTGCTCACAAAGGATGCCGGCAAACTCACAATGGGCCAGCCG
CTGGTGATCCTCGCGCCACATGCCGTGGAAGCCCTCGTCAAACAGCCGCCGGATAGGTGGCTCTCCAATG
CGCGCATGACCCATTACCAAGCGCTCCTCCTCGACACCGATCGCGTCCAGTTCGGCCCAGTGGTCGCCCT
CAATCCGGCGACACTGCTGCCACTCCCAGAGGAGGGCCTCCAACACAACTGTCTGGATATTCTCGCGGAA
GCGCATGGCACAAGGCCAGACCTCACAGATCAACCGCTCAGCGGCGGCAGCAAAAGGACCGCCGATTCCC
AACATTCCACCCCACCAAAAACCAAGAGGAAGGTGGGCTCTGGCCCAAAGAAGAAGAGGAAGGTCTGAGC
GGCCGCGGTACGCTGAAATCACCAGTCTCTCTCTACAAATCTATCTCTCTCTATTTTCTCCATAAATAAT
GTGTGAGTAGTTTCCCGATAAGGGAAATTAGGGTTCTTATAGGGTTTCGCTCATGTGTTGAGCATATAAG
AAACCCTTAGTATGTATTTGTATTTGTAAAATACTTCTATCAATAAAATTTCTAATTCCTAAAACCAAAA
TCCAGTACTAAAATCCAGATCTCCTAAAGTCCCTATAGATCTTTGTCGTGAATATAAACCAGACACGAGA
CGACTAAACCTGGAGCCCAGACGCCGTTCGAAGCTAGAAGTACCGCTTAGGCAGGAGGCCGTTAGGGAAA
AGATGCTAAGGCAGGGTTGGTTACGTTGACTCCCCCGTAGGTTTGGTTTAAATATGATGAAGTGGACGGA
AGGAAGGAGGAAGACAAGGAAGGATAAGGTTGCAGGCCCTGTGCAAGGTAAGAAGATGGAAATTTGATAG
AGGTACGCTACTATACTTATACTATACGCTAAGGGAATGCTTGTATTTATACCCTATACCCCCTAATAAC
CCCTTATCAATTTAAGAAATAATCCGCATAAGCCCCCGCTTAAAAATTGGTATCAGAGCCATGAATAGGT
CTATGACCAAAACTCAAGAGGATAAAACCTCACCAAAATACGAAAGAGTTCTTAACTCTAAAGATAAAAG
ATCTTTCAAGATCAAAACTAGTTCCCTCACACCGGTGACGGGGATCGCATGCGATATCTCGAGATCTAGC
TTGGCGTAATCATGGTCATAGCTGTTTCCTGTGTGAAATTGTTATCCGCTCACAATTCCACACAACATAC
GAGCCGGAAGCATAAAGTGTAAAGCCTGGGGTGCCTAATGAGTGAGCTAACTCACATTAATTGCGTTGCG
CTCACTGCCCGCTTTCCAGTCGGGAAACCTGTCGTGCCAGCTGCATTAATGAATCGGCCAACGCGCGGGG
AGAGGCGGTTTGCGTATTGGGCGCTCTTCCGCTTCCTCGCTCACTGACTCGCTGCGCTCGGTCGTTCGGC
TGCGGCGAGCGGTATCAGCTCACTCAAAGGCGGTAATACGGTTATCCACAGAATCAGGGGATAACGCAGG
AAAGAACATGTGAGCAAAAGGCCAGCAAAAGGCCAGGAACCGTAAAAAGGCCGCGTTGCTGGCGTTTTTC
CATAGGCTCCGCCCCCCTGACGAGCATCACAAAAATCGACGCTCAAGTCAGAGGTGGCGAAACCCGACAG
GACTATAAAGATACCAGGCGTTTCCCCCTGGAAGCTCCCTCGTGCGCTCTCCTGTTCCGACCCTGCCGCT
TACCGGATACCTGTCCGCCTTTCTCCCTTCGGGAAGCGTGGCGCTTTCTCATAGCTCACGCTGTAGGTAT
CTCAGTTCGGTGTAGGTCGTTCGCTCCAAGCTGGGCTGTGTGCACGAACCCCCCGTTCAGCCCGACCGCT
GCGCCTTATCCGGTAACTATCGTCTTGAGTCCAACCCGGTAAGACACGACTTATCGCCACTGGCAGCAGC
CACTGGTAACAGGATTAGCAGAGCGAGGTATGTAGGCGGTGCTACAGAGTTCTTGAAGTGGTGGCCTAAC
TACGGCTACACTAGAAGAACAGTATTTGGTATCTGCGCTCTGCTGAAGCCAGTTACCTTCGGAAAAAGAG
TTGGTAGCTCTTGATCCGGCAAACAAACCACCGCTGGTAGCGGTGGTTTTTTTGTTTGCAAGCAGCAGAT
TACGCGCAGAAAAAAAGGATCTCAAGAAGATCCTTTGATCTTTTCTACGGGGTCTGACGCTCAGTGGAAC
GAAAACTCACGTTAAGGGATTTTGGTCATGAGATTATCAAAAAGGATCTTCACCTAGATCCTTTTAAATT
AAAAATGAAGTTTTAAATCAATCTAAAGTATATATGAGTAAACTTGGTCTGACAGTTACCAATGCTTAAT
CAGTGAGGCACCTATCTCAGCGATCTGTCTATTTCGTTCATCCATAGTTGCCTGACTCCCCGTCGTGTAG
ATAACTACGATACGGGAGGGCTTACCATCTGGCCCCAGTGCTGCAATGATACCGCGAGACCCACGCTCAC
CGGCTCCAGATTTATCAGCAATAAACCAGCCAGCCGGAAGGGCCGAGCGCAGAAGTGGTCCTGCAACTTT
ATCCGCCTCCATCCAGTCTATTAATTGTTGCCGGGAAGCTAGAGTAAGTAGTTCGCCAGTTAATAGTTTG
CGCAACGTTGTTGCCATTGCTACAGGCATCGTGGTGTCACGCTCGTCGTTTGGTATGGCTTCATTCAGCT
CCGGTTCCCAACGATCAAGGCGAGTTACATGATCCCCCATGTTGTGCAAAAAAGCGGTTAGCTCCTTCGG
TCCTCCGATCGTTGTCAGAAGTAAGTTGGCCGCAGTGTTATCACTCATGGTTATGGCAGCACTGCATAAT
TCTCTTACTGTCATGCCATCCGTAAGATGCTTTTCTGTGACTGGTGAGTACTCAACCAAGTCATTCTGAG
AATAGTGTATGCGGCGACCGAGTTGCTCTTGCCCGGCGTCAATACGGGATAATACCGCGCCACATAGCAG
AACTTTAAAAGTGCTCATCATTGGAAAACGTTCTTCGGGGCGAAAACTCTCAAGGATCTTACCGCTGTTG
AGATCCAGTTCGATGTAACCCACTCGTGCACCCAACTGATCTTCAGCATCTTTTACTTTCACCAGCGTTT
CTGGGTGAGCAAAAACAGGAAGGCAAAATGCCGCAAAAAAGGGAATAAGGGCGACACGGAAATGTTGAAT
ACTCATACTCTTCCTTTTTCAATATTATTGAAGCATTTATCAGGGTTATTGTCTCATGAGCGGATACATA
TTTGAATGTATTTAGAAAAATAAACAAATAGGGGTTCCGCGCACATTTCCCCGAAAAGTGCCACCTGCCA
GTGCCAAGCTAATTC
